>Addgene plasmid #173353 | RVD-GC10 | addgene full sequence | sequence record 360908 | Addgene NGS Result
AGGCCAGGAACCGTAAAAAGGCCGCGTTGCTGGCGTTTTTCCATAGGCTCCGCCCCCCTGACGAGCATCA
CAAAAATCGACGCTCAAGTCAGAGGTGGCGAAACCCGACAGGACTATAAAGATACCAGGCGTTTCCCCCT
GGAAGCTCCCTCGTGCGCTCTCCTGTTCCGACCCTGCCGCTTACCGGATACCTGTCCGCCTTTCTCCCTT
CGGGAAGCGTGGCGCTTTCTCATAGCTCACGCTGTAGGTATCTCAGTTCGGTGTAGGTCGTTCGCTCCAA
GCTGGGCTGTGTGCACGAACCCCCCGTTCAGCCCGACCGCTGCGCCTTATCCGGTAACTATCGTCTTGAG
TCCAACCCGGTAAGACACGACTTATCGCCACTGGCAGCAGCCACTGGTAACAGGATTAGCAGAGCGAGGT
ATGTAGGCGGTGCTACAGAGTTCTTGAAGTGGTGGCCTAACTACGGCTACACTAGAAGAACAGTATTTGG
TATCTGCGCTCTGCTGAAGCCAGTTACCTTCGGAAAAAGAGTTGGTAGCTCTTGATCCGGCAAACAAACC
ACCGCTGGTAGCGGTGGTTTTTTTGTTTGCAAGCAGCAGATTACGCGCAGAAAAAAAGGATCTCAAGAAG
ATCCTTTGATCTTTTCTACGGGGTCTGACGCTCAGTGGAACGACGCGTAACTCACGTTAAGGGATTTTGG
TCATGGGTGGCTCGACCAGATATGGTCTCATGACGCAATCGCTACAACTTGCGCTGGGGTTAGTCCGTGG
GCTTGACAGAGAACTGGTAGAAGGCGTTGGACGGTTTCAAGAGCCTGTTTGCCACCGTCATGACTAGCAA
TCGCTACAACTTGCTCCGGAGTCAGACCGTGGGCTTGACAGAGAACTGGCAGTAGGCGCTGTACGGTTTC
AAGAGCCTGTTTGCCACCATTGTTAGAGCGAGACCAGCTTTGGTCTAGAGGAGGCATGATGATATATTTT
TATCTTGTGCAATGTAACATCAGAGATTTTGAGACACGGGCCAGAGCTGCCAGGAAACAGCTATGACCAT
GTAATACGACTCACTATAGGGGATATTTTATTTTCTCCCAATCAGGCTTGATCCCCAGTAAGTCAAAAAA
TAGCTCGACATACTGTTCTTCCCCGATCAAGGGTTGGTTTGCGCATTCACAGTTCTCCGCAAGAATTGAT
TGGCTCCAATTCTTGGAGTGGTGAATCCGTTAGCGAGGTGCCGCCGGCTTCCATTCAGGTCGAGGTGGCC
CGGCTCCATGCACCGCGACGCAACGCGGGGAGGCAGACAAGGTATAGGGCGGCGCCTACAATCCATGCCA
ACCCGTTCCATGTGCTCGCCGAGGCGGCATAAATCGCCGTGACGATCAGCGGTCCAATGATCGAAGTTAG
GCTGGTAAGAGCCGCGAGCGATCCTTGAAGCTGTCCCTGATGGTCGTCATCTACCTGCCTGGACAGCATG
GCCTGCAACGCGGGCATCCCGATGCCGCCGGAAGCGAGAAGAATCATAATGGGGAAGGCCATCCAGCCTC
GCGTCGCGAACGCCAGCAAGACGTAGCCCAGCGCGTCGGCCGCCATGCCGGCGATAATGGCCTGCTTCTC
GCCGAAACGTTTGGTGGCGGGACCAGTGACGAAGGCTTGAGCGAGGGCGTGCAAGATTCCGAATACCGCA
AGCGACAGGCCGATCATCGTCGCGCTCCAGCGAAAGCGGTCCTCGCCGAAAATGACCCAGAGCGCTGCCG
GCACCTGTCCTACGAGTTGCATGATAAAGAAGACAGTCATAAGTGCGGCGACGATAGTCATGCCCCGCGC
CCACCGGAAGGAGCTGACTGGGTTGAAGGCTCTCAAGGGCATGGGTCGGCGCTCTCCCTTATGCGACTCC
TGCATTAGGAAGCAGCCCAGTAGTAGGTTGAGGCCGTTGAGCACCGCCGCCGCAAGGAATGGTGCATGTA
AGGAGATGGCGCCCAACAGTCCCCCGGCCACGGGGCCTGCCACCATACCCACGCCGAAACAAGCGCTCAT
GAGCCCGAAGTGGCGAGCCCGATCTTCCCCATCGGTGATGTCGGCGATATAGGCGCCAGCAACCGCACCT
GTGGCGCCGGTGATGCCGGCCACGATGCGTCCGGCGTAGAGAATCCACAGGACGGGTGTGGTCGCCATGA
TCGCGTAGTCGATAGTGGCTCCAAGTAGCGAAGCGAGCAGGACTGGGCGGCGGCCAAAGCGGTCGGACAG
TGCTCCGAGAACGGGTGCGCATAGAAATTGCATCAACGCATATAGCGCTAGCAGCACGCCATAGTGACTG
GCGATGCTGTCGGAATGGACGATATCCCGCAAGAGGCCCGGCAGTACCGGCATAACCAAGCCTATGCCTA
CAGCATCCAGGGTGACGGTGCCGAGGATGACGATGAGCGCATTGTTAGATTTCATACACGGTGCCTGACT
GCGTTAGCAATTTAACTGTGATAAACTACCGCATTAAAGCTAATCGATGATAAGCTGTCAAACATGAGAA
TTAATTCATGTTCTTTCCTGCGTTATCCCCTGATTCTGTGGATAACGCAGGAAAGAACATGTGAGCAAAA
GGCCAGCAAA
Features (pLannotate 1.2.2; 6 found; start..end, strand, type, name):
     38..626     -  rep_origin     ori: high-copy-number ColE1/pMB1/pBR322/pUC origin of replication
   1052..1070    +  promoter       T7 promoter: promoter for bacteriophage T7 RNA polymerase
   1073..1147    -  CDS            KanR (fragment): aminoglycoside phosphotransferase; aphA-3; confers resistance to kanamycin
   1245..2435    -  CDS            TcR: tetracycline efflux protein; tet; confers resistance to tetracycline
   2483..2511    -  promoter       tet promoter: E. coli promoter for tetracycline efflux protein gene
   2527..2566    +  rep_origin     RSF ori (fragment): Plasmids containing the RSF 1030 origin of replication can be propagated in E. coli cells that contain additional plasmids with compatible origins.
