[The description below was written by a language model from this plasmid's Addgene catalogue record and pLannotate feature annotations shown in this document.]
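Description:
RVD-GC10 is a small (about 2.6 kb) bacterial module plasmid from a library built for one-step assembly of custom TALE repeat arrays. It carries a synthetic two-repeat unit, an NN-HD repeat-variable diresidue (RVD) dimer, assigned to position 10 of the array. In the standard TALE code, NN recognises guanine and HD recognises cytosine, which matches the "GC" in the plasmid name. According to the depositor, the dimer was inserted at the TA-cloning site of a tetracycline-resistant T vector. The record lists the cloning method as restriction enzyme, but the flanking sites are given as unknown.

The backbone is minimal. It has a high-copy ColE1/pUC-type origin for replication in E. coli and a tetracycline efflux gene (TcR) driven by its native tet promoter for selection. The automated annotation also finds a T7 promoter, a short fragment of a kanamycin resistance gene and a small fragment of the RSF origin. The two fragments are most likely non-functional remnants of vector construction. The RVD insert itself is not annotated in the feature table, so its exact location is not shown there, although unannotated stretches of the sequence could accommodate it. No eukaryotic expression elements are present, so the plasmid serves purely as a parts donor.

Position-specific dimer modules like this one are combined in order with others from the set to build a DNA-binding array for a chosen target sequence. The finished arrays are used to construct TALE-based tools, notably DdCBEs, the DddA-derived cytosine base editors. The associated work applied these to mitochondrial DNA base editing to model mitochondrial disease in zebrafish.
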