Addgene plasmid #173353: RVD-GC10
Purpose: One-step assembly of custom RVD arrays to construct DdCBE, TALE, etc.
Depositing lab: Bin Shen. Depositing organization: Nanjing Medical University. Publication: Precision modeling of mitochondrial diseases in zebrafish via DdCBE-mediated mtDNA base editing. Guo J, Zhang X, Chen X, Sun H, Dai Y, Wang J, Qian X, Tan L, Lou X, Shen B. Cell Discov. 2021 Sep 3;7(1):78. doi: 10.1038/s41421-021-00307-9. PubMed 34480028.
Backbone
  Vector backbone: TetR T vector
  Vector type: Unspecified
Growth in bacteria
  Bacterial resistance: Tetracycline, 10 μg/mL
  Growth temperature: 37°C
  Growth strain: DH5alpha
  Copy number: High Copy
Gene/Insert
  Gene/Insert name: NN-HD dimer RVD at Position10
  Species: Synthetic
  Mutation: no
  Cloning method: Restriction Enzyme; 5′ cloning site Unknown (unknown if destroyed)
Terms and licenses: Academic/Nonprofit Terms; Industry Terms: Not Available to Industry
Depositor comments: RVD is inserted into TA site of TetR T vector
How to cite: RVD-GC10 was a gift from Bin Shen (Addgene plasmid # 173353 ; http://n2t.net/addgene:173353 ; RRID:Addgene_173353)
