>Addgene plasmid #173353 | RVD-GC10 | depositor partial sequence | sequence record 336308 | RVD flanked by two Bsa I sites
GGTCTCGCTCTAACAATGGTGGCAAACAGGCTCTTGAAACCGTACAGCGCCTACTGCCAGTTCTCTGTCA
AGCCCACGGTCTGACTCCGGAGCAAGTTGTAGCGATTGCTAGTCATGACGGTGGCAAACAGGCTCTTGAA
ACCGTCCAACGCCTTCTACCAGTTCTCTGTCAAGCCCACGGACTAACCCCAGCGCAAGTTGTAGCGATTG
CGTCATGAGACC
